>Addgene plasmid #160141 | pAAV-Ef1a-DIO-Sun1GFP-WPRE-pA | depositor full sequence | sequence record 313476 | pAAV-Ef1a-DIO-Sun1GFP-WPRE-pA sequence 7967 bps
CCTGCAGGCAGCTGCGCGCTCGCTCGCTCACTGAGGCCGCCCGGGCAAAGCCCGGGCGTCGGGCGACCTT
TGGTCGCCCGGCCTCAGTGAGCGAGCGAGCGCGCAGAGAGGGAGTGGCCAACTCCATCACTAGGGGTTCC
TGCGGCCGCACGCGTAAGCTTTGCAAAGATGGATAAAGTTTTAAACAGAGAGGAATCTTTGCAGCTAATG
GACCTTCTAGGTCTTGAAAGGAGTGGGAATTGGCTCCGGTGCCCGTCAGTGGGCAGAGCGCACATCGCCC
ACAGTCCCCGAGAAGTTGGGGGGAGGGGTCGGCAATTGAACCGGTGCCTAGAGAAGGTGGCGCGGGGTAA
ACTGGGAAAGTGATGTCGTGTACTGGCTCCGCCTTTTTCCCGAGGGTGGGGGAGAACCGTATATAAGTGC
AGTAGTCGCCGTGAACGTTCTTTTTCGCAACGGGTTTGCCGCCAGAACACAGGTAAGTGCCGTGTGTGGT
TCCCGCGGGCCTGGCCTCTTTACGGGTTATGGCCCTTGCGTGCCTTGAATTACTTCCACTGGCTGCAGTA
CGTGATTCTTGATCCCGAGCTTCGGGTTGGAAGTGGGTGGGAGAGTTCGAGGCCTTGCGCTTAAGGAGCC
CCTTCGCCTCGTGCTTGAGTTGAGGCCTGGCCTGGGCGCTGGGGCCGCCGCGTGCGAATCTGGTGGCACC
TTCGCGCCTGTCTCGCTGCTTTCGATAAGTCTCTAGCCATTTAAAATTTTTGATGACCTGCTGCGACGCT
TTTTTTCTGGCAAGATAGTCTTGTAAATGCGGGCCAAGATCTGCACACTGGTATTTCGGTTTTTGGGGCC
GCGGGCGGCGACGGGGCCCGTGCGTCCCAGCGCACATGTTCGGCGAGGCGGGGCCTGCGAGCGCGGCCAC
CGAGAATCGGACGGGGGTAGTCTCAAGCTGGCCGGCCTGCTCTGGTGCCTGGCCTCGCGCCGCCGTGTAT
CGCCCCGCCCTGGGCGGCAAGGCTGGCCCGGTCGGCACCAGTTGCGTGAGCGGAAAGATGGCCGCTTCCC
GGCCCTGCTGCAGGGAGCTCAAAATGGAGGACGCGGCGCTCGGGAGAGCGGGCGGGTGAGTCACCCACAC
AAAGGAAAAGGGCCTTTCCGTCCTCAGCCGTCGCTTCATGTGACTCCACGGAGTACCGGGCGCCGTCCAG
GCACCTCGATTAGTTCTCGAGCTTTTGGAGTACGTCGTCTTTAGGTTGGGGGGAGGGGTTTTATGCGATG
GAGTTTCCCCACACTGAGTGGGTGGAGACTGAAGTTAGGCCAGCTTGGCACTTGATGTAATTCTCCTTGG
AATTTGCCCTTTTTGAGTTTGGATCTTGGTTCATTCTCAAGCCTCAGACAGTGGTTCAAAGTTTTTTTCT
TCCATTTCAGGTGTCGTGAGGTACCGGATCCTCTAGAGTCGACTCCGGAATAACTTCGTATAGGATACTT
TATACGAAGTTATGCAGAATGGTAGCTGGATTGTAGCTGCTATTAGCAATATGAAACCTCTTAATAACTT
CGTATAGCATACATTATACGAAGTTATGGCGCGCCTTATTTGTAGAGCTCATCCATGCCATGTGTAATCC
CAGCAGCAGTTACAAACTCAAGAAGGACCATGTGGTCACGCTTTTCGTTGGGATCTTTCGAAAGGACAGA
TTGTGTCGACAGGTAATGGTTGTCTGGTAAAAGGACAGGGCCATCGCCAATTGGAGTATTTTGTTGATAA
TGGTCTGCTAGTTGAACGGAACCATCTTCAACGTTGTGGCGAATTTTGAAGTTAGCTTTGATTCCATTCT
TTTGTTTGTCTGCCGTGATGTATACATTGTGTGAGTTAAAGTTGTACTCGAGTTTGTGTCCGAGAATGTT
TCCATCTTCTTTAAAATCAATACCTTTTAACTCGATACGATTAACAAGGGTATCACCTTCAAACTTGACT
TCAGCACGCGTCTTGTAGGTCCCGTCATCTTTGAAAGATATAGTGCGTTCCTGTACATAACCTTCGGGCA
TGGCACTCTTGAAAAAGTCATGCCGTTTCATGTGATCCGGATAACGGGAAAAGCATTGAACACCATAGGT
CAGAGTAGTGACAAGTGTTGGCCATGGAACAGGTAGTTTTCCAGTAGTGCAAATAAATTTAAGGGTGAGT
TTTCCGTTTGTAGCATCACCTTCACCCTCTCCACGGACAGAAAATTTGTGCCCATTAACATCACCATCTA
ATTCAACAAGAATTGGGACAACTCCAGTGAAAAGTTCTTCTCCTTTGCTCATCTGGATGGGCTCTCCGTG
GACTCGGAACCGGTAGAGGCAAGTGTACTCAGGGTGGCCCCAGTTGGACAGGACCCGGAGCTCTACTATC
TGGAAGGCTTGGTCAGGTCTTTCCAGTGTGTGGAACATCTGGAGTGAGTCTCCTTCCTGGTCATAGGTGA
ACCGTCCCAGAGGCTGCCCCTCTTCTTGATACTCCGTTTCCAGTCCATAGACTGCAAAGTCTTTGGGGGC
ACTGGAGATGTTACCAGTGGGTGATAGTGTCTTTGGAATGTGTTCCATGGTGAATGTGGTTGGGTAGATC
TTCATGGACAACCGCACCACCAGGTACCCCTGGGAACCTTTGAACGCCCAGCAATTCCCTGGGTAGATGT
CGGGCTGGATCACCACTCGAGGTGACTGTGAGAAGTACCACAGTGGGACCCCAAACAGGCTCAGCAGTGC
CGTCTTGGTCTCATAGGTCTCAGAGCACCGAGTGCTTAGGATGCTGCCACCTCCAGACTCCAGAGCAAAG
TCCACCATCCCCGTCTTGTCTTGGGAGTACAGCTTCAGAGCATTGTTCACAATGATATGTGCTTGCGCTT
CTGTGATTCCTGAAATCCCTGCCTGATTCACGGCAGACACAATAGCCTCGGATGTCGGGGCCTGTCCTGT
CACGGTGATGTGGTGTGTGATATTCTGCAGCAGTTTCAGCTCAAGGTCATGTAAGAGCACCTGCAGCTCA
TCCTTGCTCACGAACCGAGAAGAAAGCTTCTCTAATAGCCACTCGAGGGAACCGCCCTGCTGATCCTCAG
AGAACATGAGCTGCACAGTCTCCTGGATGCGGGCCCCAGCCTGCTCACAGCTGGTCTTCAGATGCTGCCA
GTCTGACAGCTGTGACTTCAACAGGTTCAGTTCCAGTTCTAGGTGCTGCACACGGTCAAGGAGGGGCTGC
TCTTCATCCCTGCTGCCTGCTTTCAGCTTGGTTTCTTCCAGCTCCTTCTGGATAGCCTCAGATTTTTCTG
TCAGTTTTCTAAGAACATCTTCCAAGTTGGAGAGACGCACTTCATGGTCATGGTGGAAAGTCATGAAGTC
AGTCTTAGCATCAGGTGGTTCTATGGTGCCCATCTCCTGCAGGTGCTGTCCAACCACATTCTTGACCCAC
AGTGACAGCCCTTCCCTGCCGTCATCCACTTGGTCTACCCGTATCTGTAGTTTCTGAAGCAGGACTGTCA
GCTCTGCAAGTCTCTCATCATGGTTGTGGCACTGCGCACTCAAAGAAGCTACCTTCTGCCCCATGTCACT
CTCCTGAGGCCACTGGGAAGCCTTGTGATCAACCTTTGGAGGTGGGCTCGGGGGAAGAGGGCCAGGTCTA
TGCATGCCCTTGGAATCGTCCACCCTCTGTGTTGGCTGCATGGCCGTCCAGTTCAGCACTGGTAGGAGTG
AGAAGAAGTTTCCCTGGCCCCACAGGGAGACACCAGCACCTAGTAAAAGTAGGAGTGGGAGGAGCAAGAC
AAAAACCTTGCAAATATTTCGAAGGCACCTGGTAAGAAGAAAGACATTCAGCCAAGAAATCAAAGTAACA
AATTGGTACCAGCCGCTCCCTAGCCACCAGAAGGTTCCCGAGGCTGCCTTCCGTGGTTTGAGAGTCCTGT
CTCTGGAGTACACCCTGGAGGTCATGCTAGCATAACTTCGTATAAAGTATCCTATACGAAGTTATTTGCC
TTAACCCAGAAATTATCACTGTTATTCTTTAGAATGGTGCAAAGAATAACTTCGTATAATGTATGCTATA
CGAAGTTATGAATTCGATATCAAGCTTATCGATAATCAACCTCTGGATTACAAAATTTGTGAAAGATTGA
CTGGTATTCTTAACTATGTTGCTCCTTTTACGCTATGTGGATACGCTGCTTTAATGCCTTTGTATCATGC
TATTGCTTCCCGTATGGCTTTCATTTTCTCCTCCTTGTATAAATCCTGGTTGCTGTCTCTTTATGAGGAG
TTGTGGCCCGTTGTCAGGCAACGTGGCGTGGTGTGCACTGTGTTTGCTGACGCAACCCCCACTGGTTGGG
GCATTGCCACCACCTGTCAGCTCCTTTCCGGGACTTTCGCTTTCCCCCTCCCTATTGCCACGGCGGAACT
CATCGCCGCCTGCCTTGCCCGCTGCTGGACAGGGGCTCGGCTGTTGGGCACTGACAATTCCGTGGTGTTG
TCGGGGAAATCATCGTCCTTTCCTTGGCTGCTCGCCTATGTTGCCACCTGGATTCTGCGCGGGACGTCCT
TCTGCTACGTCCCTTCGGCCCTCAATCCAGCGGACCTTCCTTCCCGCGGCCTGCTGCCGGCTCTGCGGCC
TCTTCCGCGTCTTCGCCTTCGCCCTCAGACGAGTCGGATCTCCCTTTGGGCCGCCTCCCCGCATCGATAC
CGAGCGCTGCTCGAGAGATCTACGGGTGGCATCCCTGTGACCCCTCCCCAGTGCCTCTCCTGGCCCTGGA
AGTTGCCACTCCAGTGCCCACCAGCCTTGTCCTAATAAAATTAAGTTGCATCATTTTGTCTGACTAGGTG
TCCTTCTATAATATTATGGGGTGGAGGGGGGTGGTATGGAGCAAGGGGCAAGTTGGGAAGACAACCTGTA
GGGCCTGCGGGGTCTATTGGGAACCAAGCTGGAGTGCAGTGGCACAATCTTGGCTCACTGCAATCTCCGC
CTCCTGGGTTCAAGCGATTCTCCTGCCTCAGCCTCCCGAGTTGTTGGGATTCCAGGCATGCATGACCAGG
CTCAGCTAATTTTTGTTTTTTTGGTAGAGACGGGGTTTCACCATATTGGCCAGGCTGGTCTCCAACTCCT
AATCTCAGGTGATCTACCCACCTTGGCCTCCCAAATTGCTGGGATTACAGGCGTGAACCACTGCTCCCTT
CCCTGTCCTTCTGATTTTGTAGGTAACCACGTGCGGACCGAGCGGCCGCAGGAACCCCTAGTGATGGAGT
TGGCCACTCCCTCTCTGCGCGCTCGCTCGCTCACTGAGGCCGGGCGACCAAAGGTCGCCCGACGCCCGGG
CTTTGCCCGGGCGGCCTCAGTGAGCGAGCGAGCGCGCAGCTGCCTGCAGGGGCGCCTGATGCGGTATTTT
CTCCTTACGCATCTGTGCGGTATTTCACACCGCATA
[142 nt withheld, positions 5427-5568]
C
[141 nt withheld, positions 5570-5710]
CCTTTGACGTTGGAGTCCACGTTCTTT
[37 nt withheld, positions 5738-5774]
ACCCTATCTCGGGCTATTCTTTTGATTTATAAGGGATTTTGCCGATTTCGGCCTATTGGTTAAAAAATGA
GCTGATTTAACAAAAATTTAACGCGAATTTTAACAAAATATTAACGTTTACAATTTTATGGTGCACTCTC
AGTACAATCTGCTCTGATGCCGCATAGTTAAGCCAGCCCCGACACCCGCCAACACCCGCTGACGCGCCCT
GACGGGCTTGTCTGCTCCCGGCATCCGCTTACAGACAAGCTGTGACCGTCTCCGGGAGCTGCATGTGTCA
GAGGTTTTCACCGTCATCACCGAAACGCGCGAGACGAAAGGGCCTCGTGATACGCCTATTTTTATAGGTT
AATGTCATGATAATAATGGTTTCTTAGACGTCAGGTGGCACTTTTCGGGGAAATGTGCGCGGAACCCCTA
TTTGTTTATTTTTCTAAATACATTCAAATATGTATCCGCTCATGAGACAATAACCCTGATAAATGCTTCA
ATAATATTGAAAAAGGAAGAGTATGAGTATTCAACATTTCCGTGTCGCCCTTATTCCCTTTTTTGCGGCA
TTTTGCCTTCCTGTTTTTGCTCACCCAGAAACGCTGGTGAAAGTAAAAGATGCTGAAGATCAGTTGGGTG
CACGAGTGGGTTACATCGAACTGGATCTCAACAGCGGTAAGATCCTTGAGAGTTTTCGCCCCGAAGAACG
TTTTCCAATGATGAGCACTTTTAAAGTTCTGCTATGTGGCGCGGTATTATCCCGTATTGACGCCGGGCAA
GAGCAACTCGGTCGCCGCATACACTATTCTCAGAATGACTTGGTTGAGTACTCACCAGTCACAGAAAAGC
ATCTTACGGATGGCATGACAGTAAGAGAATTATGCAGTGCTGCCATAACCATGAGTGATAACACTGCGGC
CAACTTACTTCTGACAACGATCGGAGGACCGAAGGAGCTAACCGCTTTTTTGCACAACATGGGGGATCAT
GTAACTCGCCTTGATCGTTGGGAACCGGAGCTGAATGAAGCCATACCAAACGACGAGCGTGACACCACGA
TGCCTGTAGCAATGGCAACAACGTTGCGCAAACTATTAACTGGCGAACTACTTACTCTAGCTTCCCGGCA
ACAATTAATAGACTGGATGGAGGCGGATAAAGTTGCAGGACCACTTCTGCGCTCGGCCCTTCCGGCTGGC
TGGTTTATTGCTGATAAATCTGGAGCCGGTGAGCGTGGGTCTCGCGGTATCATTGCAGCACTGGGGCCAG
ATGGTAAGCCCTCCCGTATCGTAGTTATCTACACGACGGGGAGTCAGGCAACTATGGATGAACGAAATAG
ACAGATCGCTGAGATAGGTGCCTCACTGATTAAGCATTGGTAACTGTCAGACCAAGTTTACTCATATATA
CTTTAGATTGATTTAAAACTTCATTTTTAATTTAAAAGGATCTAGGTGAAGATCCTTTTTGATAATCTCA
TGACCAAAATCCCTTAACGTGAGTTTTCGTTCCACTGAGCGTCAGACCCCGTAGAAAAGATCAAAGGATC
TTCTTGAGATCCTTTTTTTCTGCGCGTAATCTGCTGCTTGCAAACAAAAAAACCACCGCTACCAGCGGTG
GTTTGTTTGCCGGATCAAGAGCTACCAACTCTTTTTCCGAAGGTAACTGGCTTCAGCAGAGCGCAGATAC
CAAATACTGTCCTTCTAGTGTAGCCGTAGTTAGGCCACCACTTCAAGAACTCTGTAGCACCGCCTACATA
CCTCGCTCTGCTAATCCTGTTACCAGTGGCTGCTGCCAGTGGCGATAAGTCGTGTCTTACCGGGTTGGAC
TCAAGACGATAGTTACCGGATAAGGCGCAGCGGTCGGGCTGAACGGGGGGTTCGTGCACACAGCCCAGCT
TGGAGCGAACGACCTACACCGAACTGAGATACCTACAGCGTGAGCTATGAGAAAGCGCCACGCTTCCCGA
AGGGAGAAAGGCGGACAGGTATCCGGTAAGCGGCAGGGTCGGAACAGGAGAGCGCACGAGGGAGCTTCCA
GGGGGAAACGCCTGGTATCTTTATAGTCCTGTCGGGTTTCGCCACCTCTGACTTGAGCGTCGATTTTTGT
GATGCTCGTCAGGGGGGCGGAGCCTATGGAAAAACGCCAGCAACGCGGCCTTTTTACGGTTCCTGGCCTT
TTGCTGGCCTTTTGCTCACATGT
Features (pLannotate 1.2.2; 25 found; start..end, strand, type, name):
      1..141     -  repeat_region  AAV2 ITR: inverted terminal repeat of adeno-associated virus serotype 2 inverted
    169..235     +  CDS            small t antigen (fragment): SV40 (simian virus 40) small t antigen
    261..472     +  promoter       EF-1α core promoter: core promoter for human elongation factor EF-1α
    473..581     +  intron         EF-1α intron A (fragment): intron upstream of the start codon of human EF-1α
   1207..1410    +  intron         EF-1α intron A: truncated intron upstream of the start codon of human EF-1α
   1426..1443    +  misc_feature   MCS (fragment): pUC18/19 multiple cloning site
   1450..1483    +  protein_bind   lox2272: Cre-mediated recombination occurs in the 8-bp core sequence (GGATACTT). lox2272 sites are compatible with each other, but incompatible with loxP or loxN sites (Lee and Saito, 1988). Cre recombinase
   1484..1533    -  intron         β-globin intron (fragment): internally truncated intron from human β-globin
   1534..1567    +  protein_bind   loxP: Cre-mediated recombination occurs in the 8-bp core sequence (GCATACAT). Cre recombinase
   1579..2292    -  CDS            Superfolder GFP: Superfolder GFP is a basic (constitutively fluorescent) green fluorescent protein published in 2005, derived from Aequorea victoria. It is reported to be a very rapidly-maturing weak dimer.
   2293..3906    -  CDS            Sun1 (fragment): SUN1_MOUSE - Also known as Unc84a. Experimental evidence at protein level: Swiss-Prot protein existence level 1. Isoform 5 may be involved in nuclear remodeling during sperm head formation in spermatogenenis. A probable SUN1 isoform 5:SYNE3 LINC complex may tether spermatid nuclei to anterior cytoskeletal structures such as actin filaments present at membraneous junctions of spermatids and Sertoli cells. From Mus musculus (Mouse).
   3952..3985    -  protein_bind   lox2272: Cre-mediated recombination occurs in the 8-bp core sequence (GGATACTT). lox2272 sites are compatible with each other, but incompatible with loxP or loxN sites (Lee and Saito, 1988). Cre recombinase
   3986..4035    -  intron         β-globin intron (fragment): internally truncated intron from human β-globin
   4036..4069    -  protein_bind   loxP: Cre-mediated recombination occurs in the 8-bp core sequence (GCATACAT). Cre recombinase
   4070..4094    +  misc_feature   MCS (fragment): pBluescript multiple cloning site
   4094..4682    +  misc_feature   WPRE: woodchuck hepatitis virus posttranscriptional regulatory element
   4714..5190    +  polyA_signal   hGH poly(A) signal: human growth hormone polyadenylation signal
   5230..5370    +  repeat_region  AAV2 ITR: inverted terminal repeat of adeno-associated virus serotype 2 inverted
   5375..5426    -  misc_feature   bom (fragment): basis of mobility region from pBR322
   5445..5825    +  rep_origin     M13 ori (sequence partly withheld): M13 bacteriophage origin of replication; arrow indicates direction of (+) strand synthesis
   5901..5950    -  misc_feature   bom (fragment): basis of mobility region from pBR322
   6052..6087    -  CDS            rop (fragment): Rop protein, which maintains plasmids at low copy number; rop
   6182..6286    +  promoter       AmpR promoter: bla
   6287..7147    +  CDS            AmpR: β-lactamase; bla; confers resistance to ampicillin, carbenicillin, and related antibiotics
   7318..7906    +  rep_origin     ori: high-copy-number ColE1/pMB1/pBR322/pUC origin of replication
