>Addgene plasmid #160141 | pAAV-Ef1a-DIO-Sun1GFP-WPRE-pA | addgene full sequence | sequence record 319766 | Addgene NGS Result
CCTGCAGGCAGCTGCGCGCTCGCTCGCTCACTGAGGCCGCCCGGGCGTCGGGCGACCTTTGGTCGCCCGG
CCTCAGTGAGCGAGCGAGCGCGCAGAGAGGGAGTGGCCAACTCCATCACTAGGGGTTCCTGCGGCCGCAC
GCGTAAGCTTTGCAAAGATGGATAAAGTTTTAAACAGAGAGGAATCTTTGCAGCTAATGGACCTTCTAGG
TCTTGAAAGGAGTGGGAATTGGCTCCGGTGCCCGTCAGTGGGCAGAGCGCACATCGCCCACAGTCCCCGA
GAAGTTGGGGGGAGGGGTCGGCAATTGAACCGGTGCCTAGAGAAGGTGGCGCGGGGTAAACTGGGAAAGT
GATGTCGTGTACTGGCTCCGCCTTTTTCCCGAGGGTGGGGGAGAACCGTATATAAGTGCAGTAGTCGCCG
TGAACGTTCTTTTTCGCAACGGGTTTGCCGCCAGAACACAGGTAAGTGCCGTGTGTGGTTCCCGCGGGCC
TGGCCTCTTTACGGGTTATGGCCCTTGCGTGCCTTGAATTACTTCCACCTGGCTGCAGTACGTGATTCTT
GATCCCGAGCTTCGGGTTGGAAGTGGGTGGGAGAGTTCGAGGCCTTGCGCTTAAGGAGCCCCTTCGCCTC
GTGCTTGAGTTGAGGCCTGGCCTGGGCGCTGGGGCCGCCGCGTGCGAATCTGGTGGCACCTTCGCGCCTG
TCTCGCTGCTTTCGATAAGTCTCTAGCCATTTAAAATTTTTGATGACCTGCTGCGACGCTTTTTTTCTGG
CAAGATAGTCTTGTAAATGCGGGCCAAGATCTGCACACTGGTATTTCGGTTTTTGGGGCCGCGGGCGGCG
ACGGGGCCCGTGCGTCCCAGCGCACATGTTCGGCGAGGCGGGGCCTGCGAGCGCGGCCACCGAGAATCGG
ACGGGGGTAGTCTCAAGCTGGCCGGCCTGCTCTGGTGCCTGGCCTCGCGCCGCCGTGTATCGCCCCGCCC
TGGGCGGCAAGGCTGGCCCGGTCGGCACCAGTTGCGTGAGCGGAAAGATGGCCGCTTCCCGGCCCTGCTG
CAGGGAGCTCAAAATGGAGGACGCGGCGCTCGGGAGAGCGGGCGGGTGAGTCACCCACACAAAGGAAAAG
GGCCTTTCCGTCCTCAGCCGTCGCTTCATGTGACTCCACGGAGTACCGGGCGCCGTCCAGGCACCTCGAT
TAGTTCTCGAGCTTTTGGAGTACGTCGTCTTTAGGTTGGGGGGAGGGGTTTTATGCGATGGAGTTTCCCC
ACACTGAGTGGGTGGAGACTGAAGTTAGGCCAGCTTGGCACTTGATGTAATTCTCCTTGGAATTTGCCCT
TTTTGAGTTTGGATCTTGGTTCATTCTCAAGCCTCAGACAGTGGTTCAAAGTTTTTTTCTTCCATTTCAG
GTGTCGTGAGGTACCGGATCCTCTAGAGTCGACTCCGGAATAACTTCGTATAGGATACTTTATACGAAGT
TATGCAGAATGGTAGCTGGATTGTAGCTGCTATTAGCAATATGAAACCTCTTAATAACTTCGTATAGCAT
ACATTATACGAAGTTATGGCGCGCCTTATTTGTAGAGCTCATCCATGCCATGTGTAATCCCAGCAGCAGT
TACAAACTCAAGAAGGACCATGTGGTCACGCTTTTCGTTGGGATCTTTCGAAAGGACAGATTGTGTCGAC
AGGTAATGGTTGTCTGGTAAAAGGACAGGGCCATCGCCAATTGGAGTATTTTGTTGATAATGGTCTGCTA
GTTGAACGGAACCATCTTCAACGTTGTGGCGAATTTTGAAGTTAGCTTTGATTCCATTCTTTTGTTTGTC
TGCCGTGATGTATACATTGTGTGAGTTAAAGTTGTACTCGAGTTTGTGTCCGAGAATGTTTCCATCTTCT
TTAAAATCAATACCTTTTAACTCGATACGATTAACAAGGGTATCACCTTCAAACTTGACTTCAGCACGCG
TCTTGTAGGTCCCGTCATCTTTGAAAGATATAGTGCGTTCCTGTACATAACCTTCGGGCATGGCACTCTT
GAAAAAGTCATGCCGTTTCATGTGATCCGGATAACGGGAAAAGCATTGAACACCATAGGTCAGAGTAGTG
ACAAGTGTTGGCCATGGAACAGGTAGTTTTCCAGTAGTGCAAATAAATTTAAGGGTGAGTTTTCCGTTTG
TAGCATCACCTTCACCCTCTCCACGGACAGAAAATTTGTGCCCATTAACATCACCATCTAATTCAACAAG
AATTGGGACAACTCCAGTGAAAAGTTCTTCTCCTTTGCTCATCTGGATGGGCTCTCCGTGGACTCGGAAC
CGGTAGAGGCAAGTGTACTCAGGGTGGCCCCAGTTGGACAGGACCCGGAGCTCTACTATCTGGAAGGCTT
GGTCAGGTCTTTCCAGTGTGTGGAACATCTGGAGTGAGTCTCCTTCCTGGTCATAGGTGAACCGTCCCAG
AGGCTGCCCCTCTTCTTGATACTCCGTTTCCAGTCCATAGACTGCAAAGTCTTTGGGGGCACTGGAGATG
TTACCAGTGGGTGATAGTGTCTTTGGAATGTGTTCCATGGTGAATGTGGTTGGGTAGATCTTCATGGACA
ACCGCACCACCAGGTACCCCTGGGAACCTTTGAACGCCCAGCAATTCCCTGGGTAGATGTCGGGCTGGAT
CACCACTCGAGGTGACTGTGAGAAGTACCACAGTGGGACCCCAAACAGGCTCAGCAGTGCCGTCTTGGTC
TCATAGGTCTCAGAGCACCGAGTGCTTAGGATGCTGCCACCTCCAGACTCCAGAGCAAAGTCCACCATCC
CCGTCTTGTCTTGGGAGTACAGCTTCAGAGCATTGTTCACAATGATATGTGCTTGCGCTTCTGTGATTCC
TGAAATCCCTGCCTGATTCACGGCAGACACAATAGCCTCGGATGTCGGGGCCTGTCCTGTCACGGTGATG
TGGTGTGTGATATTCTGCAGCAGTTTCAGCTCAAGGTCATGTAAGAGCACCTGCAGCTCATCCTTGCTCA
CGAACCGAGAAGAAAGCTTCTCTAATAGCCACTCGAGGGAACCGCCCTGCTGATCCTCAGAGAACATGAG
CTGCACAGTCTCCTGGATGCGGGCCCCAGCCTGCTCACAGCTGGTCTTCAGATGCTGCCAGTCTGACAGC
TGTGACTTCAACAGGTTCAGTTCCAGTTCTAGGTGCTGCACACGGTCAAGGAGGGGCTGCTCTTCATCCC
TGCTGCCTGCTTTCAGCTTGGTTTCTTCCAGCTCCTTCTGGATAGCCTCAGATTTTTCTGTCAGTTTTCT
AAGAACATCTTCCAAGTTGGAGAGACGCACTTCATGGTCATGGTGGAAAGTCATGAAGTCAGTCTTAGCA
TCAGGTGGTTCTATGGTGCCCATCTCCTGCAGGTGCTGTCCAACCACATTCTTGACCCACAGTGACAGCC
CTTCCCTGCCGTCATCCACTTGGTCTACCCGTATCTGTAGTTTCTGAAGCAGGACTGTCAGCTCTGCAAG
TCTCTCATCATGGTTGTGGCACTGCGCACTCAAAGAAGCTACCTTCTGCCCCATGTCACTCTCCTGAGGC
CACTGGGAAGCCTTGTGATCAACCTTTGGAGGTGGGCTCGGGGGAAGAGGGCCAGGTCTATGCATGCCCT
TGGAATCGTCCACCCTCTGTGTTGGCTGCATGGCCGTCCAGTTCAGCACTGGTAGGAGTGAGAAGAAGTT
TCCCTGGCCCCACAGGGAGACACCAGCACCTAGTAAAAGTAGGAGTGGGAGGAGCAAGACAAAAACCTTG
CAAATATTTCGAAGGCACCTGGTAAGAAGAAAGACATTCAGCCAAGAAATCAAAGTAACAAATTGGTACC
AGCCGCTCCCTAGCCACCAGAAGGTTCCCGAGGCTGCCTTCCGTGGTTTGAGAGTCCTGTCTCTGGAGTA
CACCCTGGAGGTCATGCTAGCATAACTTCGTATAAAGTATCCTATACGAAGTTATTTGCCTTAACCCAGA
AATTATCACTGTTATTCTTTAGAATGGTGCAAAGAATAACTTCGTATAATGTATGCTATACGAAGTTATG
AATTCGATATCAAGCTTATCGATAATCAACCTCTGGATTACAAAATTTGTGAAAGATTGACTGGTATTCT
TAACTATGTTGCTCCTTTTACGCTATGTGGATACGCTGCTTTAATGCCTTTGTATCATGCTATTGCTTCC
CGTATGGCTTTCATTTTCTCCTCCTTGTATAAATCCTGGTTGCTGTCTCTTTATGAGGAGTTGTGGCCCG
TTGTCAGGCAACGTGGCGTGGTGTGCACTGTGTTTGCTGACGCAACCCCCACTGGTTGGGGCATTGCCAC
CACCTGTCAGCTCCTTTCCGGGACTTTCGCTTTCCCCCTCCCTATTGCCACGGCGGAACTCATCGCCGCC
TGCCTTGCCCGCTGCTGGACAGGGGCTCGGCTGTTGGGCACTGACAATTCCGTGGTGTTGTCGGGGAAAT
CATCGTCCTTTCCTTGGCTGCTCGCCTATGTTGCCACCTGGATTCTGCGCGGGACGTCCTTCTGCTACGT
CCCTTCGGCCCTCAATCCAGCGGACCTTCCTTCCCGCGGCCTGCTGCCGGCTCTGCGGCCTCTTCCGCGT
CTTCGCCTTCGCCCTCAGACGAGTCGGATCTCCCTTTGGGCCGCCTCCCCGCATCGATACCGAGCGCTGC
TCGAGAGATCTACGGGTGGCATCCCTGTGACCCCTCCCCAGTGCCTCTCCTGGCCCTGGAAGTTGCCACT
CCAGTGCCCACCAGCCTTGTCCTAATAAAATTAAGTTGCATCATTTTGTCTGACTAGGTGTCCTTCTATA
ATATTATGGGGTGGAGGGGGGTGGTATGGAGCAAGGGGCAAGTTGGGAAGACAACCTGTAGGGCCTGCGG
GGTCTATTGGGAACCAAGCTGGAGTGCAGTGGCACAATCTTGGCTCACTGCAATCTCCGCCTCCTGGGTT
CAAGCGATTCTCCTGCCTCAGCCTCCCGAGTTGTTGGGATTCCAGGCATGCATGACCAGGCTCAGCTAAT
TTTTGTTTTTTTGGTAGAGACGGGGTTTCACCATATTGGCCAGGCTGGTCTCCAACTCCTAATCTCAGGT
GATCTACCCACCTTGGCCTCCCAAATTGCTGGGATTACAGGCGTGAACCACTGCTCCCTTCCCTGTCCTT
CTGATTTTGTAGGTAACCACGTGCGGACCGAGCGGCCGCAGGAACCCCTAGTGATGGAGTTGGCCACTCC
CTCTCTGCGCGCTCGCTCGCTCACTGAGGCCGGGCGACCAAAGGTCGCCCGACGCCCGGGCTTTGCCCGG
GCGGCCTCAGTGAGCGAGCGAGCGCGCAGCTGCCTGCAGGGGCGCCTGATGCGGTATTTTCTCCTTACGC
ATCTGTGCGGTATTTCACACCGCATA
[95 nt withheld, positions 5417-5511]
T
[46 nt withheld, positions 5513-5558]
C
[141 nt withheld, positions 5560-5700]
CCTTTGACGTTGGAGTCCACGTTCTTT
[37 nt withheld, positions 5728-5764]
ACTCTATCTCGGGCTATTCTTTTGATTTATAAGGGATTTTGCCGATTTCGGTCTATTGGTTAAAAAATGA
GCTGATTTAACAAAAATTTAACGCGAATTTTAACAAAATATTAACGTTTACAATTTTATGGTGCACTCTC
AGTACAATCTGCTCTGATGCCGCATAGTTAAGCCAGCCCCGACACCCGCCAACACCCGCTGACGCGCCCT
GACGGGCTTGTCTGCTCCCGGCATCCGCTTACAGACAAGCTGTGACCGTCTCCGGGAGCTGCATGTGTCA
GAGGTTTTCACCGTCATCACCGAAACGCGCGAGACGAAAGGGCCTCGTGATACGCCTATTTTTATAGGTT
AATGTCATGATAATAATGGTTTCTTAGACGTCAGGTGGCACTTTTCGGGGAAATGTGCGCGGAACCCCTA
TTTGTTTATTTTTCTAAATACATTCAAATATGTATCCGCTCATGAGACAATAACCCTGATAAATGCTTCA
ATAATATTGAAAAAGGAAGAGTATGAGTATTCAACATTTCCGTGTCGCCCTTATTCCCTTTTTTGCGGCA
TTTTGCCTTCCTGTTTTTGCTCACCCAGAAACGCTGGTGAAAGTAAAAGATGCTGAAGATCAGTTGGGTG
CACGAGTGGGTTACATCGAACTGGATCTCAACAGCGGTAAGATCCTTGAGAGTTTTCGCCCCGAAGAACG
TTTTCCAATGATGAGCACTTTTAAAGTTCTGCTATGTGGCGCGGTATTATCCCGTATTGACGCCGGGCAA
GAGCAACTCGGTCGCCGCATACACTATTCTCAGAATGACTTGGTTGAGTACTCACCAGTCACAGAAAAGC
ATCTTACGGATGGCATGACAGTAAGAGAATTATGCAGTGCTGCCATAACCATGAGTGATAACACTGCGGC
CAACTTACTTCTGACAACGATCGGAGGACCGAAGGAGCTAACCGCTTTTTTGCACAACATGGGGGATCAT
GTAACTCGCCTTGATCGTTGGGAACCGGAGCTGAATGAAGCCATACCAAACGACGAGCGTGACACCACGA
TGCCTGTAGCAATGGCAACAACGTTGCGCAAACTATTAACTGGCGAACTACTTACTCTAGCTTCCCGGCA
ACAATTAATAGACTGGATGGAGGCGGATAAAGTTGCAGGACCACTTCTGCGCTCGGCCCTTCCGGCTGGC
TGGTTTATTGCTGATAAATCTGGAGCCGGTGAGCGTGGGTCTCGCGGTATCATTGCAGCACTGGGGCCAG
ATGGTAAGCCCTCCCGTATCGTAGTTATCTACACGACGGGGAGTCAGGCAACTATGGATGAACGAAATAG
ACAGATCGCTGAGATAGGTGCCTCACTGATTAAGCATTGGTAACTGTCAGACCAAGTTTACTCATATATA
CTTTAGATTGATTTAAAACTTCATTTTTAATTTAAAAGGATCTAGGTGAAGATCCTTTTTGATAATCTCA
TGACCAAAATCCCTTAACGTGAGTTTTCGTTCCACTGAGCGTCAGACCCCGTAGAAAAGATCAAAGGATC
TTCTTGAGATCCTTTTTTTCTGCGCGTAATCTGCTGCTTGCAAACAAAAAAACCACCGCTACCAGCGGTG
GTTTGTTTGCCGGATCAAGAGCTACCAACTCTTTTTCCGAAGGTAACTGGCTTCAGCAGAGCGCAGATAC
CAAATACTGTTCTTCTAGTGTAGCCGTAGTTAGGCCACCACTTCAAGAACTCTGTAGCACCGCCTACATA
CCTCGCTCTGCTAATCCTGTTACCAGTGGCTGCTGCCAGTGGCGATAAGTCGTGTCTTACCGGGTTGGAC
TCAAGACGATAGTTACCGGATAAGGCGCAGCGGTCGGGCTGAACGGGGGGTTCGTGCACACAGCCCAGCT
TGGAGCGAACGACCTACACCGAACTGAGATACCTACAGCGTGAGCTATGAGAAAGCGCCACGCTTCCCGA
AGGGAGAAAGGCGGACAGGTATCCGGTAAGCGGCAGGGTCGGAACAGGAGAGCGCACGAGGGAGCTTCCA
GGGGGAAACGCCTGGTATCTTTATAGTCCTGTCGGGTTTCGCCACCTCTGACTTGAGCGTCGATTTTTGT
GATGCTCGTCAGGGGGGCGGAGCCTATGGAAAAACGCCAGCAACGCGGCCTTTTTACGGTTCCTGGCCTT
TTGCTGGCCTTTTGCTCACATGT
Features (pLannotate 1.2.2; 24 found; start..end, strand, type, name):
     12..39      +  repeat_region  AAV2 ITR (fragment): inverted terminal repeat of adeno-associated virus serotype 2 inverted
     68..95      +  repeat_region  AAV2 ITR (fragment): inverted terminal repeat of adeno-associated virus serotype 2 inverted
    158..224     +  CDS            small t antigen (fragment): SV40 (simian virus 40) small t antigen
    231..1409    +  promoter       EF-1α promoter: strong constitutive promoter for human elongation factor EF-1α
   1416..1433    +  misc_feature   MCS (fragment): pUC18/19 multiple cloning site
   1440..1473    +  protein_bind   lox2272: Cre-mediated recombination occurs in the 8-bp core sequence (GGATACTT). lox2272 sites are compatible with each other, but incompatible with loxP or loxN sites (Lee and Saito, 1988). Cre recombinase
   1474..1523    -  intron         β-globin intron (fragment): internally truncated intron from human β-globin
   1524..1557    +  protein_bind   loxP: Cre-mediated recombination occurs in the 8-bp core sequence (GCATACAT). Cre recombinase
   1569..2282    -  CDS            Superfolder GFP: Superfolder GFP is a basic (constitutively fluorescent) green fluorescent protein published in 2005, derived from Aequorea victoria. It is reported to be a very rapidly-maturing weak dimer.
   2283..3896    -  CDS            Sun1 (fragment): SUN1_MOUSE - Also known as Unc84a. Experimental evidence at protein level: Swiss-Prot protein existence level 1. Isoform 5 may be involved in nuclear remodeling during sperm head formation in spermatogenenis. A probable SUN1 isoform 5:SYNE3 LINC complex may tether spermatid nuclei to anterior cytoskeletal structures such as actin filaments present at membraneous junctions of spermatids and Sertoli cells. From Mus musculus (Mouse).
   3942..3975    -  protein_bind   lox2272: Cre-mediated recombination occurs in the 8-bp core sequence (GGATACTT). lox2272 sites are compatible with each other, but incompatible with loxP or loxN sites (Lee and Saito, 1988). Cre recombinase
   3976..4025    -  intron         β-globin intron (fragment): internally truncated intron from human β-globin
   4026..4059    -  protein_bind   loxP: Cre-mediated recombination occurs in the 8-bp core sequence (GCATACAT). Cre recombinase
   4060..4084    +  misc_feature   MCS (fragment): pBluescript multiple cloning site
   4084..4672    +  misc_feature   WPRE: woodchuck hepatitis virus posttranscriptional regulatory element
   4704..5180    +  polyA_signal   hGH poly(A) signal: human growth hormone polyadenylation signal
   5220..5360    +  repeat_region  AAV2 ITR: inverted terminal repeat of adeno-associated virus serotype 2 inverted
   5365..5416    -  misc_feature   bom (fragment): basis of mobility region from pBR322
   5435..5890    +  rep_origin     f1 ori (sequence partly withheld): f1 bacteriophage origin of replication; arrow indicates direction of (+) strand synthesis
   5891..5940    -  misc_feature   bom (fragment): basis of mobility region from pBR322
   6042..6077    -  CDS            rop (fragment): Rop protein, which maintains plasmids at low copy number; rop
   6172..6276    +  promoter       AmpR promoter: bla
   6277..7137    +  CDS            AmpR: β-lactamase; bla; confers resistance to ampicillin, carbenicillin, and related antibiotics
   7308..7896    +  rep_origin     ori: high-copy-number ColE1/pMB1/pBR322/pUC origin of replication
