[The description below was written by a language model from this plasmid's Addgene catalogue record and pLannotate feature annotations shown in this document.]
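Description:
pAAV-Ef1a-DIO-Sun1GFP-WPRE-pA is an adeno-associated virus transfer plasmid for Cre-dependent mammalian expression of a nuclear-envelope-anchored GFP, built by replacing the EGFP of a pAAV-Ef1a-DIO-EGFP-WPRE-pA backbone with a Sun1-GFP fusion. It is propagated in E. coli through a high-copy ColE1/pUC-type origin with ampicillin selection (AmpR under its own bla promoter), and also carries an f1/M13 phage origin. The expression cassette lies between AAV2 inverted terminal repeats, which allow it to be packaged into recombinant AAV. The depositor sequence shows both ITRs intact, whereas the repository's sequencing result annotates only short fragments of the left ITR. That may reflect the difficulty of reading this structured repeat or a partial deletion.

Within the ITRs, the human EF-1α promoter with its intron is followed by a double-floxed inverted open reading frame (DIO) arrangement. Pairs of lox2272 and loxP sites in opposing orientations flank the coding sequence, which sits in the antisense direction relative to the promoter. Without Cre no functional transcript is made. Cre inverts the cassette and then excises one site of each incompatible pair, locking it in the sense orientation. The payload is mouse Sun1 lacking amino acids 1–207 (residues 208–757 retained), fused at its C terminus to superfolder GFP. A WPRE and the human growth hormone polyadenylation signal downstream enhance transcript stability and processing.

The stated use is labelling nuclei of Cre-expressing cell populations so that they can be isolated. The catalogue's total size (6342 bp) disagrees with the roughly 7.96 kb full sequences, which are more consistent with the listed backbone and insert sizes.
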