Addgene plasmid #160141: pAAV-Ef1a-DIO-Sun1GFP-WPRE-pA
Purpose: Cre- dependent expression of Sun1GFP for nuclei isolation
Depositing lab: Andreas Pfenning. Depositing organization: Carnegie Mellon University. Publication: Cell type-specific oxidative stress genomic signatures in the globus pallidus of dopamine depleted mice. Lawler AJ, Brown AR, Bouchard RS, Toong N, Kim Y, Velraj N, Fox G, Kleyman M, Kang B, Gittis AH, Pfenning AR. J Neurosci. 2020 Nov 10. pii: JNEUROSCI.1634-20.2020. doi: 10.1523/JNEUROSCI.1634-20.2020. PubMed 33188066.
Backbone
  Vector backbone: pAAV-Ef1a-DIO-EGFP-WPRE-pA
  Backbone manufacturer: Bernardo Sabatini Lab
  Backbone size w/o insert (bp): 5662
  Total vector size (bp): 6342
  Vector type: Mammalian Expression, AAV
Growth in bacteria
  Bacterial resistance: Ampicillin, 100 μg/mL
  Growth temperature: 37°C
  Growth strain: NEB Stable
  Copy number: Unknown
Gene/Insert
  Gene/Insert name: Sun1-GFP (alt name: Sun1-sfGFP)
  Species: M. musculus (mouse)
  Insert size (bp): 2370
  Mutation: N-truncated: removed amino acids 1-207, retained 208-757
  GenBank ID: NM_001256118.1
  Entrez Gene: Sun1 (a.k.a. 4632417G13Rik, 5730434D03Rik, Unc84a, mKIAA0810)
  Promoter: Ef1a
  Tag / fusion protein: GFP (C terminal on insert)
  Cloning method: Restriction Enzyme; 5′ cloning site SgsI (not destroyed); 3′ cloning site BspoI (not destroyed)
  Sequencing primers: 5′ CCAGCTTGGCACTTGATGTA; 3′ AGTCATGCCGTTTCATGTGA
Resource information
  A portion of this plasmid was derived from a plasmid made by: Bernardo Sabatini Lab, Harvard University.
Terms and licenses: Academic/Nonprofit Terms; Industry Terms: Not Available to Industry
How to cite: pAAV-Ef1a-DIO-Sun1GFP-WPRE-pA was a gift from Andreas Pfenning (Addgene plasmid # 160141 ; http://n2t.net/addgene:160141 ; RRID:Addgene_160141)
